Addgene plasmid #85082: pCMV-BLZinCh-1
Purpose: mammalian vector for the expression of a dual read-out BRET-FRET sensor for intracellular Zn2+ imaging
Depositing lab: Maarten Merkx. Depositing organization: Technische Universiteit Eindhoven. Publication: Dual Readout BRET/FRET Sensors for Measuring Intracellular Zinc. Aper SJ, Dierickx P, Merkx M. ACS Chem Biol. 2016 Oct 21;11(10):2854-2864. Epub 2016 Sep 1. 10.1021/acschembio.6b00453 PubMed 27547982.
Backbone
  Vector backbone: pCMV
  Vector type: Mammalian Expression
  Selectable markers: Neomycin (select with G418)
Growth in bacteria
  Bacterial resistance: Kanamycin, 50 μg/mL
  Growth temperature: 37°C
  Growth strain: DH5alpha
  Copy number: High Copy
Gene/Insert
  Gene/Insert name: BL-ZinCh-1
  Promoter: CMV
  Cloning method: Restriction Enzyme; 5′ cloning site NheI (unknown if destroyed); 3′ cloning site Xho1 (unknown if destroyed)
  Sequencing primers: 5′ CMV forward primer
Terms and licenses: Academic/Nonprofit Terms; Industry Terms: Not Available to Industry
How to cite: pCMV-BLZinCh-1 was a gift from Maarten Merkx (Addgene plasmid # 85082 ; http://n2t.net/addgene:85082 ; RRID:Addgene_85082)
