[The description below was written by a language model from this plasmid's Addgene catalogue record and pLannotate feature annotations shown in this document.]
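Description:
pCMV-BLZinCh-1 is a 6,091 bp mammalian expression plasmid built on a pCMV backbone for producing BL-ZinCh-1, a genetically encoded zinc sensor with both bioluminescent (BRET) and fluorescent (FRET) read-outs for intracellular Zn2+ imaging. It replicates in E. coli at high copy from a ColE1/pUC-type origin and also carries an f1 phage origin. A single Tn5 aminoglycoside phosphotransferase gene (NeoR/KanR) serves both hosts. The bacterial bla (AmpR) promoter drives it for kanamycin selection, and the SV40 enhancer/early promoter drives it for G418 selection of transfected mammalian cells, with an HSV TK polyadenylation signal downstream. The short ble and bGH poly(A) fragments annotated nearby appear to be partial matches or backbone remnants rather than functional elements.

The sensor cassette, recorded as cloned between NheI and XhoI sites, lies downstream of the human CMV immediate-early enhancer and promoter and is terminated by the SV40 poly(A) signal. The feature table shows three coding segments in the same orientation: a fragment matching the catalytic subunit of Oplophorus gracilirostris luciferase, followed almost directly by a Cerulean-type cyan fluorescent protein, and then Citrine after an unannotated gap of about 200 bp. This gap presumably corresponds to a linker between the fluorescent domains, but the record does not describe it or state where the zinc-binding residues lie.

In such a design, zinc-dependent changes in sensor conformation alter energy transfer between the cyan donor and the yellow acceptor. The fused luciferase allows the donor to be excited by substrate oxidation instead of external illumination, so the same protein can be read ratiometrically by either method. A short SV40 large T antigen fragment annotated after Citrine is of uncertain significance.
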