Features (pLannotate 1.2.2; 15 found; start..end, strand, type, name):
     61..364     +  enhancer       CMV enhancer: human cytomegalovirus immediate early enhancer
    365..568     +  promoter       CMV promoter: human cytomegalovirus (CMV) immediate early promoter
    600..1100    +  CDS            LUCI_OPLGR (fragment): Experimental evidence at protein level: Swiss-Prot protein existence level 1. Catalytic subunit of oplophorus-luciferin 2-monooxygenase. Oxidoreductase that converts coelenterazine (the oplophorus luciferin) to coelenteramide under emission of blue light with a maximum at 454 nm. Is also active with bisdeoxycoelenterazine. From Oplophorus gracilirostris (Luminous shrimp).
   1107..1824    +  CDS            mCerulean (fragment): enhanced monomeric variant of CFP (Rizzo et al., 2004) mammalian codon-optimized
   2025..2741    +  CDS            Citrine: enhanced variant of YFP (Heikal et al., 2001) mammalian codon-optimized
   2773..2856    +  CDS            large T antigen (fragment): large T antigen from SV40 (simian virus 40)
   2879..3000    +  polyA_signal   SV40 poly(A) signal: SV40 polyadenylation signal
   3034..3462    -  rep_origin     f1 ori (sequence partly withheld): f1 bacteriophage origin of replication; arrow indicates direction of (+) strand synthesis
   3489..3593    +  promoter       AmpR promoter: bla
   3595..3952    +  promoter       SV40 promoter: SV40 enhancer and early promoter
   3987..4781    +  CDS            NeoR/KanR: aminoglycoside phosphotransferase from Tn5; aph(3')-II (or nptII); confers resistance to neomycin, kanamycin, and G418 (Geneticin®)
   4802..4954    +  CDS            ble (fragment): BLE_KLEPN - Experimental evidence at protein level: Swiss-Prot protein existence level 1. Binding protein with a strong affinity to the bleomycin family of antibiotics. Binds to CL990; an antimitotic-antibiotic compound. From Klebsiella pneumoniae.
   5013..5060    +  polyA_signal   HSV TK poly(A) signal: herpes simplex virus thymidine kinase polyadenylation signal (Cole and Stacy, 1985)
   5151..5167    -  polyA_signal   bGH poly(A) signal (fragment): bovine growth hormone polyadenylation signal
   5389..5977    +  rep_origin     ori: high-copy-number ColE1/pMB1/pBR322/pUC origin of replication
>Addgene plasmid #85082 | pCMV-BLZinCh-1 | depositor full sequence | sequence record 164057 | pCMV-BLZinCh-1 sequence 6091 bps
TAGTTATTAATAGTAATCAATTACGGGGTCATTAGTTCATAGCCCATATATGGAGTTCCGCGTTACATAA
CTTACGGTAAATGGCCCGCCTGGCTGACCGCCCAACGACCCCCGCCCATTGACGTCAATAATGACGTATG
TTCCCATAGTAACGCCAATAGGGACTTTCCATTGACGTCAATGGGTGGAGTATTTACGGTAAACTGCCCA
CTTGGCAGTACATCAAGTGTATCATATGCCAAGTACGCCCCCTATTGACGTCAATGACGGTAAATGGCCC
GCCTGGCATTATGCCCAGTACATGACCTTATGGGACTTTCCTACTTGGCAGTACATCTACGTATTAGTCA
TCGCTATTACCATGGTGATGCGGTTTTGGCAGTACATCAATGGGCGTGGATAGCGGTTTGACTCACGGGG
ATTTCCAAGTCTCCACCCCATTGACGTCAATGGGAGTTTGTTTTGGCACCAAAATCAACGGGACTTTCCA
AAATGTCGTAACAACTCCGCCCCATTGACGCAAATGGGCGGTAGGCGTGTACGGTGGGAGGTCTATATAA
GCAGAGCTGGTTTAGTGAACCGTCAGATCCGTGCTAGCCATGGTATTTACTCTTGAAGATTTTGTCGGTG
ATTGGCGCCAGACCGCCGGCTATAACCTGGACCAAGTGCTTGAACAGGGCGGGGTTAGCAGCCTGTTTCA
AAACCTGGGGGTGAGTGTCACGCCAATTCAGCGCATCGTTCTGTCGGGAGAGAATGGTCTGAAAATCGAT
ATCCACGTCATTATCCCGTACGAAGGTCTTTCTGGTGATCAGATGGGGCAGATAGAAAAAATATTCAAAG
TGGTGTACCCAGTAGACGATCATCACTTCAAGGTTATACTGCACTATGGCACCCTCGTTATCGATGGCGT
TACTCCGAATATGATCGATTACTTTGGGCGTCCTTATGAAGGTATTGCGGTGTTCGACGGTAAAAAAATT
ACGGTTACCGGGACGCTCTGGAATGGTAATAAAATCATTGATGAGCGCTTGATAAACCCAGATGGCAGCC
TTCTGTTCAGAGTTACGATAAACGGGGTTACGGGTTGGCGACTGTGCGAAAGACATATGGTGAGCAAGGG
CGAGGAGCTGTTCACCGGGGTGGTGCCCATCCTGGTCGAGCTGGACGGCGACGTAAACGGCCACAAGTTC
AGCGTGTCCGGCGAGGGCGAGGGCGATGCCACCTACGGCAAGCTGACCCTGAAGTTCATCTGCACCACCG
GTAAGCTGCCCGTGCCCTGGCCCACCCTCGTGACCACCCTGACCTGGGGCGTGCAGTGCTTCGCCCGCTA
CCCCGACCACATGAAGCAGCACGACTTCTTCAAGTCCGCCATGCCCGAAGGCTACGTCCAGGAGCGCACC
ATCTTCTTCAAGGACGACGGCAACTACAAGACCCGCGCCGAGGTGAAGTTCGAGGGCGACACCCTGGTGA
ACCGCATCGAGCTGAAGGGCATCGACTTCAAGGAGGACGGCAACATCCTGGGGCACAAGCTGGAGTACAA
CGCCATCAGCGACAACGTCTATATCACCGCCGACAAGCAGAAGAACGGCATCAAGGCCAACTTCAAGATC
CGCCACAACATCGAGGACGGCAGCGTGCAGCTCGCCGACCACTACCAGCAGAACACCCCCATCGGCGACG
GCCCCGTGCTGCTGCCCGACAACCACTACCTGAGCACCCAGTCCCACCTGTGCAAAGACCCCAACGAGAA
GCGCGATCACATGGTCCTGCTGGAGTTCGTGACCGCCGCCGGGATCACTCTCGGCATGGACGAGCTGTAC
AAGTCCGGAGGCGGCGAGCTCATTCGTGGCGGATCCGGCGGAAGCGGCGGATCCGGCGGTAGCGGCGGAT
CCGGCGGCTCCGGCGGATCCGGCGGCAGCGGCGGATCCGGTGGAAGCGGTGGATCCGGTGGTAGCGGTGG
ATCCGGTGGAAGCGGTGGATCCGGTGGTAGCGGTGGATCCGGGGGTCCGCGGGGCTCGGTACCCATGGTG
AGCAAGGGCGAGGAGCTGTTCACCGGGGTGGTGCCCATCCTGGTCGAGCTGGACGGCGACGTAAACGGCC
ACAAGTTCAGCGTGTCCGGCGAGGGCGAGGGCGATGCCACCTACGGCAAGCTGACCCTGAAGTTCATCTG
CACCACCGGCAAGCTGCCCGTGCCCTGGCCCACCCTCGTGACCACCTTCGGCTACGGCCTGATGTGCTTC
GCCCGCTACCCCGACCACATGAAGCAGCACGACTTCTTCAAGTCCGCCATGCCCGAAGGCTACGTCCAGG
AGCGCACCATCTTCTTCAAGGACGACGGCAACTACAAGACCCGCGCCGAGGTGAAGTTCGAGGGCGACAC
CCTGGTGAACCGCATCGAGCTGAAGGGCATCGACTTCAAGGAGGACGGCAACATCCTGGGGCACAAGCTT
GAGTACAACTACAACAGCCACAACGTCTATATCATGGCCGACAAGCAGAAGAACGGCATCAAGGTGAACT
TCAAGATCCGCCACAACATCGAGGACGGCAGCGTGCAGCTCGCCGACCACTACCAGCAGAACACCCCCAT
CGGCGACGGCCCCGTGCTGCTGCCCGACAACCACTACCTGAGCTACCAGTCCCACCTGTGCAAAGACCCC
AACGAGAAGCGCGATCACATGGTCCTGCTGGAGTTCGTGACCGCCGCCGGGATCACTCTCGGCATGGACG
AGCTGTACAAGTACAAGCGGCCGCACTCGAGCTAAGACTCTAGATCATAATCAGCCATACCACATTTGTA
GAGGTTTTACTTGCTTTAAAAAACCTCCCACACCTCCCCCTGAACCTGAAACATAAAATGAATGCAATTG
TTGTTGTTAACTTGTTTATTGCAGCTTATAATGGTTACAAATAAAGCAATAGCATCACAAATTTCACAAA
TAAAGCATTTTTTTCACTGCATTCTAGTTGTGGTTTGTCCAAACTCATCAATGTATCTTAAGGCGTAAAT
TGTAAGCGTTAATATTTTGTTAAAATTCGCGTTAAATTTTTGTTAAATCAGCTCATTTTTTAACCAATAG
GCCGAAATCGGCAAAATCCCTTATAAATCAAAAGAATAGACCGAGATAGGGT
[37 nt withheld, positions 3133-3169]
AAAGAACGTGGACTCCAACGTCAAAGG
[49 nt withheld, positions 3197-3245]
T
[91 nt withheld, positions 3247-3337]
G
[124 nt withheld, positions 3339-3462]
CAGGTGGCACTTTTCGGGGAAATGTGCGCGGAACCCCTATTTGTTTATTTTTCTAAATACATTCAAATAT
GTATCCGCTCATGAGACAATAACCCTGATAAATGCTTCAATAATATTGAAAAAGGAAGAGTCCTGAGGCG
GAAAGAACCAGCTGTGGAATGTGTGTCAGTTAGGGTGTGGAAAGTCCCCAGGCTCCCCAGCAGGCAGAAG
TATGCAAAGCATGCATCTCAATTAGTCAGCAACCAGGTGTGGAAAGTCCCCAGGCTCCCCAGCAGGCAGA
AGTATGCAAAGCATGCATCTCAATTAGTCAGCAACCATAGTCCCGCCCCTAACTCCGCCCATCCCGCCCC
TAACTCCGCCCAGTTCCGCCCATTCTCCGCCCCATGGCTGACTAATTTTTTTTATTTATGCAGAGGCCGA
GGCCGCCTCGGCCTCTGAGCTATTCCAGAAGTAGTGAGGAGGCTTTTTTGGAGGCCTAGGCTTTTGCAAA
GATCGATCAAGAGACAGGATGAGGATCGTTTCGCATGATTGAACAAGATGGATTGCACGCAGGTTCTCCG
GCCGCTTGGGTGGAGAGGCTATTCGGCTATGACTGGGCACAACAGACAATCGGCTGCTCTGATGCCGCCG
TGTTCCGGCTGTCAGCGCAGGGGCGCCCGGTTCTTTTTGTCAAGACCGACCTGTCCGGTGCCCTGAATGA
ACTGCAAGACGAGGCAGCGCGGCTATCGTGGCTGGCCACGACGGGCGTTCCTTGCGCAGCTGTGCTCGAC
GTTGTCACTGAAGCGGGAAGGGACTGGCTGCTATTGGGCGAAGTGCCGGGGCAGGATCTCCTGTCATCTC
ACCTTGCTCCTGCCGAGAAAGTATCCATCATGGCTGATGCAATGCGGCGGCTGCATACGCTTGATCCGGC
TACCTGCCCATTCGACCACCAAGCGAAACATCGCATCGAGCGAGCACGTACTCGGATGGAAGCCGGTCTT
GTCGATCAGGATGATCTGGACGAAGAGCATCAGGGGCTCGCGCCAGCCGAACTGTTCGCCAGGCTCAAGG
CGAGCATGCCCGACGGCGAGGATCTCGTCGTGACCCATGGCGATGCCTGCTTGCCGAATATCATGGTGGA
AAATGGCCGCTTTTCTGGATTCATCGACTGTGGCCGGCTGGGTGTGGCGGACCGCTATCAGGACATAGCG
TTGGCTACCCGTGATATTGCTGAAGAGCTTGGCGGCGAATGGGCTGACCGCTTCCTCGTGCTTTACGGTA
TCGCCGCTCCCGATTCGCAGCGCATCGCCTTCTATCGCCTTCTTGACGAGTTCTTCTGAGCGGGACTCTG
GGGTTCGAAATGACCGACCAAGCGACGCCCAACCTGCCATCACGAGATTTCGATTCCACCGCCGCCTTCT
ATGAAAGGTTGGGCTTCGGAATCGTTTTCCGGGACGCCGGCTGGATGATCCTCCAGCGCGGGGATCTCAT
GCTGGAGTTCTTCGCCCACCCTAGGGGGAGGCTAACTGAAACACGGAAGGAGACAATACCGGAAGGAACC
CGCGCTATGACGGCAATAAAAAGACAGAATAAAACGCACGGTGTTGGGTCGTTTGTTCATAAACGCGGGG
TTCGGTCCCAGGGCTGGCACTCTGTCGATACCCCACCGAGACCCCATTGGGGCCAATACGCCCGCGTTTC
TTCCTTTTCCCCACCCCACCCCCCAAGTTCGGGTGAAGGCCCAGGGCTCGCAGCCAACGTCGGGGCGGCA
GGCCCTGCCATAGCCTCAGGTTACTCATATATACTTTAGATTGATTTAAAACTTCATTTTTAATTTAAAA
GGATCTAGGTGAAGATCCTTTTTGATAATCTCATGACCAAAATCCCTTAACGTGAGTTTTCGTTCCACTG
AGCGTCAGACCCCGTAGAAAAGATCAAAGGATCTTCTTGAGATCCTTTTTTTCTGCGCGTAATCTGCTGC
TTGCAAACAAAAAAACCACCGCTACCAGCGGTGGTTTGTTTGCCGGATCAAGAGCTACCAACTCTTTTTC
CGAAGGTAACTGGCTTCAGCAGAGCGCAGATACCAAATACTGTCCTTCTAGTGTAGCCGTAGTTAGGCCA
CCACTTCAAGAACTCTGTAGCACCGCCTACATACCTCGCTCTGCTAATCCTGTTACCAGTGGCTGCTGCC
AGTGGCGATAAGTCGTGTCTTACCGGGTTGGACTCAAGACGATAGTTACCGGATAAGGCGCAGCGGTCGG
GCTGAACGGGGGGTTCGTGCACACAGCCCAGCTTGGAGCGAACGACCTACACCGAACTGAGATACCTACA
GCGTGAGCTATGAGAAAGCGCCACGCTTCCCGAAGGGAGAAAGGCGGACAGGTATCCGGTAAGCGGCAGG
GTCGGAACAGGAGAGCGCACGAGGGAGCTTCCAGGGGGAAACGCCTGGTATCTTTATAGTCCTGTCGGGT
TTCGCCACCTCTGACTTGAGCGTCGATTTTTGTGATGCTCGTCAGGGGGGCGGAGCCTATGGAAAAACGC
CAGCAACGCGGCCTTTTTACGGTTCCTGGCCTTTTGCTGGCCTTTTGCTCACATGTTCTTTCCTGCGTTA
TCCCCTGATTCTGTGGATAACCGTATTACCGCCATGCAT
