>Addgene plasmid #85082 | pCMV-BLZinCh-1 | addgene partial sequence | sequence record 167745 | LNCX 5'-AGCTCGTTTAGTGAACCGTCAGATC-3'
TGGTATTTACTCTTGAAGATTTTGTCGGTGATTGGCGCCAGACCGCCGGCTATAACCTGGACCAAGTGCT
TGAACAGGGCGGGGTTAGCAGCCTGTTTCAAAACCTGGGGGTGAGTGTCACGCCAATTCAGCGCATCGTT
CTGTCGGGAGAGAATGGTCTGAAAATCGATATCCACGTCATTATCCCGTACGAAGGTCTTTCTGGTGATC
AGATGGGGCAGATAGAAAAAATATTCAAAGTGGTGTACCCAGTAGACGATCATCACTTCAAGGTTATACT
GCACTATGGCACCCTCGTTATCGATGGCGTTACTCCGAATATGATCGATTACTTTGGGCGTCCTTATGAA
GGTATTGCGGTGTTCGACGGTAAAAAAATTACGGTTACCGGGACGCTCTGGAATGGTAATAAAATCATTG
ATGAGCGCTTGATAAACCCAGATGGCAGCCTTCTGTTCAGAGTTACGATAAACGGGGTTACGGGTTGGCG
ACTGTGCGAAAGACATATGGTGAGCAAGGGCGAGGAGCTGTTCACCGGGGTGGTGCCCATCCTGGTCGAG
CTGGACGGCGACGTAAACGGCCACAAGTTCAGCGTGTCCGGCGAGGGCGAGGGCGATGCCACCTACGGCA
AGCTGACCCTGAAGTTCATCTGCACCACCGGTAAGCTGCCCGTGCCCTGGCCCACCCTCGTGACCACCCT
GACCTGGGGCGTGCAGTGCTTCGCCCGCTACCCCGACCACATGAAGCAGCACGACTTCTTCAAGTCCGCC
ATGCCCGAAGGCTACGTCCAGGAGCGCACCATCTTCTTCAAGGACGACGGCAACTACAAGACCCGCGCCG
AGGTGAAGTTCGAGGGCGACACCCTGGTGAACCGCATCGAGCTGAAGGGCATCGACTTCAAGGAGGACGG
CAACATCCTGGGGCACAAGCTGGAGTACAACGCCATCAGCGACAACGTCTATATCACCGCCGACAAGCAG
AAGAACGGCATCAAGGCCAACTTCAAGATCCGCCACAACATCGAGGACGGCAGCGTGC
