>Addgene plasmid #85082 | pCMV-BLZinCh-1 | addgene partial sequence | sequence record 167747 | pEXFP-3 5'-CAGGTTCAGGGGGAGGTGTGG-3'
AGCAGTAAACCTCTACAAATGTGGTATGGCTGATTATGATCTAGAGTCTTAGCTCGAGTGCGGCCGCTTG
TACTTGTACAGCTCGTCCATGCCGAGAGTGATCCCGGCGGCGGTCACGAACTCCAGCAGGACCATGTGAT
CGCGCTTCTCGTTGGGGTCTTTGCACAGGTGGGACTGGTAGCTCAGGTAGTGGTTGTCGGGCAGCAGCAC
GGGGCCGTCGCCGATGGGGGTGTTCTGCTGGTAGTGGTCGGCGAGCTGCACGCTGCCGTCCTCGATGTTG
TGGCGGATCTTGAAGTTCACCTTGATGCCGTTCTTCTGCTTGTCGGCCATGATATAGACGTTGTGGCTGT
TGTAGTTGTACTCAAGCTTGTGCCCCAGGATGTTGCCGTCCTCCTTGAAGTCGATGCCCTTCAGCTCGAT
GCGGTTCACCAGGGTGTCGCCCTCGAACTTCACCTCGGCGCGGGTCTTGTAGTTGCCGTCGTCCTTGAAG
AAGATGGTGCGCTCCTGGACGTAGCCTTCGGGCATGGCGGACTTGAAGAAGTCGTGCTGCTTCATGTGGT
CGGGGTAGCGGGCGAAGCACATCAGGCCGTAGCCGAAGGTGGTCACGAGGGTGGGCCAGGGCACGGGCAG
CTTGCCGGTGGTGCAGATGAACTTCAGGGTCAGCTTGCCGTAGGTGGCATCGCCCTCGCCCTCGCCGGAC
ACGCTGAACTTGTGGCCGTTTACGTCGCCGTCCAGCTCGACCAGGATGGGCACCACCCCGGTGAACAGCT
CCTCGCCCTTGCTCACCATGGGTACCGAGCCCCGCGGACCCCCGGATCCACCGCTACCACCGGATCCACC
GCTTCCACCGGATCCACCGCTACCACCGGATCCACCGCTTCCACCGGATCCGCCGCTGCCGCCGGATCCG
CCGGAGCCGCCGGATCCGCCGCTACCGCCGGATCCGCCGCTTCCGCCGGATCCGCCACGAATGAGCTCGC
CGCCTCCGGACTTGTACAG
